>Addgene plasmid #222675 | pLJM1-NRBP1-FL-N-FLAG | addgene full sequence | sequence record 448296 | Addgene NGS Result
AAAAAAAATTAGTCAGCCATGGGGCGGAGAATGGGCGGAACTGGGCGGAGTTAGGGGCGGGATGGGCGGA
GTTAGGGGCGGGATAGCTAGAGCCAGACATGATAAGATACATTGATGAGTTTGGACAAACCACAACTAGA
ATGCAGTGAAAAAAATGCTTTATTTGTGAAATTTGTGATGCTATTGCTTTATTTGTAACCATTATAAGCT
GCAATAAACAAGTTCCTCTCACTCTCTGATATTCATTTCTTTGCAAGTTATAAATACTGAATAATAAGAT
GACATGAACTACTACTGCTAGAGATTTTCCACACTGACTAAAAGGGTCTGAGGGATCTCTAGTTACCAGA
GTCACACAACAGACGGGCACACACTACTTGAAGCACTCAAGGCAAGCTTTATTGAGGCTTAAGCAGTGGG
TTCCCTAGTTAGCCAGAGAGCTCCCAGGCTCAGATCTGGTCTAACCAGAGAGACCCAGTACAAGCAAAAA
GCAGATCTTGTCTTCGTTGGGAGTGAATTAGCCCTTCCAGTCCCCCCTTTTCTTTTAAAAAGTGGCTAAG
ATCTACAGCTGCCTTGTAAGTCATTGGTCTTAAAGGTACCGATGCATGGGGTCGTGCGCTCCTTTCGGTC
GGGCGCTGCGGGTCGTGGGGCGGGCGTCAGGCACCGGGCTTGCGGGTCATGCACCAGGTGCGCGGTCCTT
CGGGCACCTCGACGTCGGCGGTGACGGTGAAGCCGAGCCGCTCGTAGAAGGGGAGGTTGCGGGGCGCGGA
GGTCTCCAGGAAGGCGGGCACCCCGGCGCGCTCGGCCGCCTCCACTCCGGGGAGCACGACGGCGCTGCCC
AGACCCTTGCCCTGGTGGTCGGGCGAGACGCCGACGGTGGCCAGGAACCACGCGGGCTCCTTGGGCCGGT
GCGGCGCCAGGAGGCCTTCCATCTGTTGCTGCGCGGCCAGCCGGGAACCGCTCAACTCGGCCATGCGCGG
GCCGATCTCGGCGAACACCGCCCCCGCTTCGACGCTCTCCGGCGTGGTCCAGACCGCCACCGCGGCGCCG
TCGTCCGCGACCCACACCTTGCCGATGTCGAGCCCGACGCGCGTGAGGAAGAGTTCTTGCAGCTCGGTGA
CCCGCTCGATGTGGCGGTCCGGATCGACGGTGTGGCGCGTGGCGGGGTAGTCGGCGAACGCGGCGGCGAG
GGTGCGTACGGCCCTGGGGACGTCGTCGCGGGTGGCGAGGCGCACCGTGGGCTTGTACTCGGTCATGGTA
AGCTCCGGTGGATCCCCCTGGGGAGAGAGGTCGGTGATTCGGTCAACGAGGGAGCCGACTGCCGACGTGC
GCTCCGGAGGCTTGCAGAATGCGGAACACCGCGCGGGCAGGAACAGGGCCCACACTACCGCCCCACACCC
CGCCTCCCGCACCGCCCCTTCCCGGCCGCTGCTCTCGGCGCGCCCTGCTGAGCAGCCGCTATTGGCCACA
GCCCATCGCGGTCGGCGCGCTGCCATTGCTCCCTGGCGCTGTCCGTCTGCGAGGGTACTAGTGAGACGTG
CGGCTTCCGTTTGTCACGTCCGGCACGCCGCGAACCGCAAGGAACCTTCCCGACTTAGGGGCGGAGCAGG
AAGCGTCGCCGGGGGGCCCACAAGGGTAGCGGCGAAGATCCGGGTGACGCTGCGAACGGACGTGAAGAAT
GTGCGAGACCCAGGGTCGGCGCCGCTGCGTTTCCCGGAACCACGCCCAGAGCAGCCGCGTCCCTGCGCAA
ACCCAGGGCTGCCTTGGAAAAGGCGCAACCCCAACCCCCTCGAGCCGCGGCCAAAGTGGATCTCTGCTGT
CCCTGTAATAAACCCGAAAATTTTGAATTTTTGTAATTTGTTTTTGTAATTCTTTAGTTTGTATGTCTGT
TGCTATTATGTCTACTATTCTTTCCCCTGCACTGTACCCCCCAATCCCCCCTTTTCTTTTAAAATTGTGG
ATGAATACTGCCATTTGTCTCGAGGTCGAGAATTCCTAAGAGGAGACGGTGACAGCGGCTGAGTTGAGGG
TACTGTTCCTGGCAAAATTGAACTTGTTCAAGGTCTCTTCTAGCAGAGAAGTCAACCGGCTCTGGTCAGC
CTCACTAATGAAGCCCAGCTGCACCAGCTCAGCCGCCAACTCGGGGATATTCTCATTTGGCATCAGGTCA
CAGCTCAGGTGCCGGTTCAGTTTGTCCTCCAACTTCAGCAGAAGTGTCAGGTGGTGTTTGACTCCCTCCT
CCACCGACTCAATGTTGCACTGCATCAGCACCACCTTGCGAGTCTCCACCTCAGCTGGTTCAGGTGTCGG
AGTCTTGACAGAGGGGGGCACGACAGGTGATGTCACCTCCTCCTGCTGTGGCTGCTGGGGCCGAGGCAGC
CCAAAGGCTGTCAGAGGATAGATCCCATTCCTGACATCTTCAAGGAATTTATCTAATTCCAGAGCTGGTG
ACTGAGAGTACAAAGTCTGAACTGGTTCTCTTCCTGGTCCTGCAGGGATTTCAGCCAGTACGGCACTAGT
ATCCATGTTTTTGGTGATCTCCTCTAGAGCGTTCTCTGGGATCATGTGTTGGTGTCCCACAATGCAGTGG
GCCGCAAGGAGTTTGAGCGAGGGCACTTCAAACAATGCTGGGTGGAACAGAAGTTCTCTGGCTGTTGGTC
TGCGAGCAGGCTCAGACTGCAGGCACTTTTGAATGAACTCCCTCTGTAATGGGTCTTCTAGAAGCTGGAT
GGCACTGCTGATGGCTTCCTGTGGCACATATGAGGACTCTCCATTGCCCTGAATCTCCAGCACTGCCATC
TCCAGTGCACACATGCCAAAGGAGTAGATGTCCACTGCTGTTGTCACATTAGTGACTTCTCCATACTCTG
GTGCAAAGAAGTGTAGATTCTTCTGCTCTTCTCGACAAGTCTTCACATGATTGTTGATAGTGTCAGGAGC
CACAGAGCCAATCTTGATGAGTCCGTTGTGCTGGATGAAGATGGTGTCACAGGTCAGGTTCCCATGGATG
ATGGGGGGGTCACAGGAGTGCAGGTAGCTTAGGGCAGAGAGGATTTGTGTGCACCAACGCTTCCATGCCT
TTTCATTCATCGTCTTGTGGTTCTTTTTGGTCTTCTTCAGAAATTGCTTCAGACTCCCAGATGACATGTA
TTCTGTGATAAAAATGACCCTGGCCTTGTTCTCTTTAATGTCAGCCCAATATTTGTGAAACTTAACAATG
TTAAGATGCTCCAATTGAATCAGATTATCAAACACAGCACGAACCTTTTCCTCCTGCAGCTTGTAGTTCT
TGCGTTCAGAGAACTGTACCTCATTCCACACAACCTCTACACCTTCCTCTGTATCCATGGCCAGGTATGC
ACTGTCAATACCTGGTACATTCCGTTGATTCACCTCTTCTCGCCTCTTCTGCCAGCGCCCACAGGGCGAC
TCTTCCAAAATCTCAGACTCATCTTCACTTTCTTCTTCTTCCTCTGGGGAAGCAGCTGAGGTTGTGGAGG
TCACAGGAGGTGACACTGATGTCAGGCCAGGAGCTGAAGATGAGGATTCTACCTTTGGGTCTGAGCCACT
GCTAAGTACTGTCTGGGACTCCCCCTCCGACTTGTCATCGTCGTCCTTGTAGTCCATGCTAGCGGATCTG
ACGGTTCACTAAACCAGCTCTGCTTATATAGACCTCCCACCGTACACGCCTACCGCCCATTTGCGTCAAT
GGGGCGGAGTTGTTACGACATTTTGGAAAGTCCCGTTGATTTTGGTGCCAAAACAAACTCCCATTGACGT
CAATGGGGTGGAGACTTGGAAATCCCCGTGAGTCAAACCGCTATCCACGCCCATTGATGTACTGCCAAAA
CCGCATCACCATGGTAATAGCGATGACTAATACGTAGATGTACTGCCAAGTAGGAAAGTCCCATAAGGTC
ATGTACTGGGCATAATGCCAGGCGGGCCATTTACCGTCATTGACGTCAATAGGGGGCGTACTTGGCATAT
GATAGTCCATTTTAAAACATAATTTTAAAACTGCAAACTACCCAAGAAATTATTACTTTCTACGTCACGT
ATTTTGTACTAATATCTTTGTGTTTACAGTCAAATTAATTCCAATTATCTCTCTAACAGCCTTGTATCGT
ATATGCAAATATGAAGGAATCATGGGAAATAGGCCCTCGGTGAAGGGGGCGGCCGCTCGAGGCTAGTCTC
GTGATCGATACCGTCGAGATCCGTTCACTAATCGAATGGATCTGTCTCTGTCTCTCTCTCCACCTTCTTC
TTCTATTCCTTCGGGCCTGTCGGGTCCCCTCGGGGTTGGGAGGTGGGTCTGAAACGATAATGGTGAATAT
CCCTGCCTAACTCTATTCACTATAGAAAGTACAGCAAAAACTATTCTTAAACCTACCAAGCCTCCTACTA
TCATTATGAATAATTTTATATACCACAGCCAATTTGTTATGTTAAACCAATTCCACAAACTTGCCCATTT
ATCTAATTCCAATAATTCTTGTTCATTCTTTTCTTGCTGGTTTTGCGATTCTTCAATTAAGGAGTGTATT
AAGCTTGTGTAATTGTTAATTTCTCTGTCCCACTCCATCCAGGTCGTGTGATTCCAAATCTGTTCCAGAG
ATTTATTACTCCAACTAGCATTCCAAGGCACAGCAGTGGTGCAAATGAGTTTTCCAGAGCAACCCCAAAT
CCCCAGGAGCTGTTGATCCTTTAGGTATCTTTCCACAGCCAGGATTCTTGCCTGGAGCTGCTTGATGCCC
CAGACTGTGAGTTGCAACAGATGCTGTTGCGCCTCAATAGCCCTCAGCAAATTGTTCTGCTGCTGCACTA
TACCAGACAATAATTGTCTGGCCTGTACCGTCAGCGTCATTGACGCTGCGCCCATAGTGCTTCCTGCTGC
TCCCAAGAACCCAAGGAACAAAGCTCCTATTCCCACTGCTCTTTTTTCTCTCTGCACCACTCTTCTCTTT
GCCTTGGTGGGTGCTACTCCTAATGGTTCAATTTTTACTACTTTATATTTATATAATTCACTTCTCCAAT
TGTCCCTCATATCTCCTCCTCCAGGTCTGAAGATCAGCGGCCGCTTGCTGTGCGGTGGTCTTACTTTTGT
TTTGCTCTTCCTCTATCTTGTCTAAAGCTTCCTTGGTGTCTTTTATCTCTATCCTTTGATGCACACAATA
GAGGGTTGCTACTGTATTATATAATGATCTAAGTTCTTCTGATCCTGTCTGAAGGGATGGTTGTAGCTGT
CCCAGTATTTGTCTACAGCCTTCTGATGTTTCTAACAGGCCAGGATTAACTGCGAATCGTTCTAGCTCCC
TGCTTGCCCATACTATATGTTTTAATTTATATTTTTTCTTTCCCCCTGGCCTTAACCGAATTTTTTCCCA
TCGCGATCTAATTCTCCCCCGCTTAATACTGACGCTCTCGCACCCATCTCTCTCCTTCTAGCCTCCGCTA
GTCAAAATTTTTGGCGTACTCACCAGTCGCCGCCCCTCGCCTCTTGCCGTGCGCGCTTCAGCAAGCCGAG
TCCTGCGTCGAGAGAGCTCCTCTGGTTTCCCTTTCGCTTTCAAGTCCCTGTTCGGGCGCCACTGCTAGAG
ATTTTCCACACTGACTAAAAGGGTCTGAGGGATCTCTAGTTACCAGAGTCACACAACAGACGGGCACACA
CTACTTGAAGCACTCAAGGCAAGCTTTATTGAGGCTTAAGCAGTGGGTTCCCTAGTTAGCCAGAGAGCTC
CCAGGCTCAGATCTGGTCTAACCAGAGAGACCCGTTTATGTATCGAGCTAGGCACTTAAATACAATATCT
CTGCAATGCGGCAATTCAGTGGTTCGTCCAATCCATGTCAGACCCGTCTGTTGCCTTCCTAATAAGGCAC
GATCGTACCACCTTACTTCCACCAATCGGCATGCACGGTGCTTTTTCTCTCCTTGTAAGGCATGTTGCTA
ACTCATCGTTACCATGTTGCAAGACTACAAGAGTATTGCATAAGACTACATTAAGCTTGCAGCTCCAGCT
TTTGTTCCCTTTAGTGAGGGTTAATTGCGCGCTTGGCGTAATCATGGTCATAGCTGTTTCCTGTGTGAAA
TTGTTATCCGCTCACAATTCCACACAACATACGAGCCGGAAGCATAAAGTGTAAAGCCTGGGGTGCCTAA
TGAGTGAGCTAACTCACATTAATTGCGTTGCGCTCACTGCCCGCTTTCCAGTCGGGAAACCTGTCGTGCC
AGCTGCATTAATGAATCGGCCAACGCGCGGGGAGAGGCGGTTTGCGTATTGGGCGCTCTTCCGCTTCCTC
GCTCACTGACTCGCTGCGCTCGGTCGTTCGGCTGCGGCGAGCGGTATCAGCTCACTCAAAGGCGGTAATA
CGGTTATCCACAGAATCAGGGGATAACGCAGGAAAGAACATGTGAGCAAAAGGCCAGCAAAAGGCCAGGA
ACCGTAAAAAGGCCGCGTTGCTGGCGTTTTTCCATAGGCTCCGCCCCCCTGACGAGCATCACAAAAATCG
ACGCTCAAGTCAGAGGTGGCGAAACCCGACAGGACTATAAAGATACCAGGCGTTTCCCCCTGGAAGCTCC
CTCGTGCGCTCTCCTGTTCCGACCCTGCCGCTTACCGGATACCTGTCCGCCTTTCTCCCTTCGGGAAGCG
TGGCGCTTTCTCATAGCTCACGCTGTAGGTATCTCAGTTCGGTGTAGGTCGTTCGCTCCAAGCTGGGCTG
TGTGCACGAACCCCCCGTTCAGCCCGACCGCTGCGCCTTATCCGGTAACTATCGTCTTGAGTCCAACCCG
GTAAGACACGACTTATCGCCACTGGCAGCAGCCACTGGTAACAGGATTAGCAGAGCGAGGTATGTAGGCG
GTGCTACAGAGTTCTTGAAGTGGTGGCCTAACTACGGCTACACTAGAAGAACAGTATTTGGTATCTGCGC
TCTGCTGAAGCCAGTTACCTTCGGAAAAAGAGTTGGTAGCTCTTGATCCGGCAAACAAACCACCGCTGGT
AGCGGTGGTTTTTTTGTTTGCAAGCAGCAGATTACGCGCAGAAAAAAAGGATCTCAAGAAGATCCTTTGA
TCTTTTCTACGGGGTCTGACGCTCAGTGGAACGAAAACTCACGTTAAGGGATTTTGGTCATGAGATTATC
AAAAAGGATCTTCACCTAGATCCTTTTAAATTAAAAATGAAGTTTTAAATCAATCTAAAGTATATATGAG
TAAACTTGGTCTGACAGTTACCAATGCTTAATCAGTGAGGCACCTATCTCAGCGATCTGTCTATTTCGTT
CATCCATAGTTGCCTGACTCCCCGTCGTGTAGATAACTACGATACGGGAGGGCTTACCATCTGGCCCCAG
TGCTGCAATGATACCGCGAGACCCACGCTCACCGGCTCCAGATTTATCAGCAATAAACCAGCCAGCCGGA
AGGGCCGAGCGCAGAAGTGGTCCTGCAACTTTATCCGCCTCCATCCAGTCTATTAATTGTTGCCGGGAAG
CTAGAGTAAGTAGTTCGCCAGTTAATAGTTTGCGCAACGTTGTTGCCATTGCTACAGGCATCGTGGTGTC
ACGCTCGTCGTTTGGTATGGCTTCATTCAGCTCCGGTTCCCAACGATCAAGGCGAGTTACATGATCCCCC
ATGTTGTGCAAAAAAGCGGTTAGCTCCTTCGGTCCTCCGATCGTTGTCAGAAGTAAGTTGGCCGCAGTGT
TATCACTCATGGTTATGGCAGCACTGCATAATTCTCTTACTGTCATGCCATCCGTAAGATGCTTTTCTGT
GACTGGTGAGTACTCAACCAAGTCATTCTGAGAATAGTGTATGCGGCGACCGAGTTGCTCTTGCCCGGCG
TCAATACGGGATAATACCGCGCCACATAGCAGAACTTTAAAAGTGCTCATCATTGGAAAACGTTCTTCGG
GGCGAAAACTCTCAAGGATCTTACCGCTGTTGAGATCCAGTTCGATGTAACCCACTCGTGCACCCAACTG
ATCTTCAGCATCTTTTACTTTCACCAGCGTTTCTGGGTGAGCAAAAACAGGAAGGCAAAATGCCGCAAAA
AAGGGAATAAGGGCGACACGGAAATGTTGAATACTCATACTCTTCCTTTTTCAATATTATTGAAGCATTT
ATCAGGGTTATTGTCTCATGAGCGGATACATATTTGAATGTATTTAGAAAAATAAACAAATAGGGGTTCC
GCGCACATTTCCCCGAAAAGTGCCACCTAAATTGTAAGCGTTAATATTTTGTTAAAATTCGCGTTAAATT
TTTGTTAAATCAGCTCATTTTTTAACCAATAGGCCGAAATCGGCAAAATCCCTTATAAATCAAAAGAATA
GACCGAGATAGGGT
[37 nt withheld, positions 8345-8381]
AAAGAACGTGGACTCCAACGTCAAAGG
[49 nt withheld, positions 8409-8457]
T
[91 nt withheld, positions 8459-8549]
G
[124 nt withheld, positions 8551-8674]
CCCATTCGCCATTCAGGCTGCGCAACTGTTGGGAAGGGCGATCGGTGCGGGCCTCTTCGCTATTACGCCA
GCTGGCGAAAGGGGGATGTGCTGCAAGGCGATTAAGTTGGGTAACGCCAGGGTTTTCCCAGTCACGACGT
TGTAAAACGACGGCCAGTGAGCGCGCGTAATACGACTCACTATAGGGCGAATTGGGTACGTCCCTAGGCC
TCCAAAAAAGCCTCCTCACTACTTCTGGAATAGCTCAGAGGCCGAGGCGGCCTCGGCCTCTGCATAAAT
Features (pLannotate 1.2.2; 30 found; start..end, strand, type, name):
     63..84      -  rep_origin     SV40 ori (fragment): SV40 origin of replication
    103..224     -  polyA_signal   SV40 poly(A) signal: SV40 polyadenylation signal
    296..529     -  LTR            3' LTR (ΔU3): self-inactivating 3' long terminal repeat (LTR) from HIV-1
    531..614     -  CDS            nef (fragment): NEF_HV1Z2 - Experimental evidence at protein level: Swiss-Prot protein existence level 1. Extracellular Nef protein targets CD4(+) T-lymphocytes for apoptosis by interacting with CXCR4 surface receptors. From Human immunodeficiency virus type 1 group M subtype D (isolate Z2/CDC-Z34) (HIV-1).
    657..1256    -  CDS            PuroR: puromycin N-acetyltransferase; pac from Streptomyces alboniger; confers resistance to puromycin
   1278..1788    -  promoter       hPGK promoter: human phosphoglycerate kinase 1 promoter
   1837..1954    -  misc_feature   cPPT/CTS: central polypurine tract and central termination sequence of HIV-1
   1999..3600    -  CDS            NRBP1: NRBP_HUMAN - Also known as BCON3 From Homo sapiens (Human).
   3601..3621    -  CDS            FLAG (fragment): FLAG® epitope tag, followed by an enterokinase cleavage site
   3656..3859    -  promoter       CMV promoter: human cytomegalovirus (CMV) immediate early promoter
   3860..3994    -  enhancer       CMV enhancer (fragment): human cytomegalovirus immediate early enhancer; contains an 18-bp deletion relative to the standard CMV enhancer
   3985..4168    -  promoter       U6 promoter (fragment): RNA polymerase III promoter for human U6 snRNA
   4218..4318    -  CDS            Rev (fragment): human immunodeficiency virus 1 (HIV-1) Rev protein; rev; enhances nuclear export of unspliced and incompletely spliced viral mRNAs
   4695..4928    -  misc_feature   RRE: The Rev response element (RRE) of HIV-1 allows for Rev-dependent mRNA export from the nucleus to the cytoplasm.
   5074..5437    -  CDS            HIV-1 gag (fragment): gag protein from human immunodeficiency virus 1; gag
   5421..5546    -  misc_feature   HIV-1 Ψ: packaging signal of human immunodeficiency virus type 1
   5593..5773    -  LTR            5' LTR (truncated): truncated 5' long terminal repeat (LTR) from HIV-1
   5774..6000    -  promoter       RSV promoter: Rous sarcoma virus enhancer/promoter
   6028..6046    -  promoter       T3 promoter: promoter for bacteriophage T3 RNA polymerase
   6091..6107    -  protein_bind   lac operator: The lac repressor binds to the lac operator to inhibit transcription in E. coli. This inhibition can be relieved by adding lactose or isopropyl-β-D-thiogalactopyranoside (IPTG). lac repressor encoded by lacI
   6115..6145    -  promoter       lac promoter: promoter for the E. coli lac operon
   6160..6181    -  protein_bind   CAP binding site: CAP binding activates transcription in the presence of cAMP. E. coli catabolite activator protein
   6194..6286    -  CDS            lacI (fragment): lac repressor; lacI; The lac repressor binds to the lac operator to inhibit transcription in E. coli. This inhibition can be relieved by adding lactose or isopropyl-β-D-thiogalactopyranoside (IPTG).
   6469..7057    -  rep_origin     ori: high-copy-number ColE1/pMB1/pBR322/pUC origin of replication
   7228..8088    -  CDS            AmpR: β-lactamase; bla; confers resistance to ampicillin, carbenicillin, and related antibiotics
   8089..8193    -  promoter       AmpR promoter: bla
   8246..8674    -  rep_origin     f1 ori (sequence partly withheld): f1 bacteriophage origin of replication; arrow indicates direction of (+) strand synthesis
   8679..8834    -  CDS            lacZα (fragment): LacZα fragment of β-galactosidase; lacZ fragment
   8842..8860    +  promoter       T7 promoter: promoter for bacteriophage T7 RNA polymerase
   8881..63      -  rep_origin     SV40 ori (across the origin): SV40 origin of replication
