[The description below was written by a language model from this plasmid's Addgene catalogue record and pLannotate feature annotations shown in this document.]
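Description:
pLJM1-NRBP1-FL-N-FLAG is a lentiviral transfer plasmid for mammalian overexpression of full-length human NRBP1 (nuclear receptor binding protein 1, also known as MADM or BCON3) carrying an N-terminal FLAG epitope. It is built on the pLJM1 backbone and is propagated in E. coli through a high-copy ColE1/pUC-type origin with ampicillin resistance. An f1 origin and remnants of lac and lacZα cloning sequences, along with T3 and T7 promoters, are also present in the bacterial portion.

The viral cassette has a third-generation, self-inactivating layout. An RSV promoter fused to a truncated HIV-1 5' LTR drives production of the genomic RNA in packaging cells. This is followed by the Ψ packaging signal with a partial gag sequence, the Rev response element for Rev-dependent nuclear export, and a cPPT/CTS element. The cassette ends in a ΔU3 3' LTR that inactivates LTR promoter activity after integration, with an SV40 polyadenylation signal downstream. Within this frame, a CMV promoter with a partial CMV enhancer drives the FLAG-NRBP1 open reading frame. A residual U6 promoter fragment lies just upstream of the enhancer. A separate human PGK promoter expresses puromycin N-acetyltransferase, so transduced cells can be selected with puromycin.

The construct is intended for stable or transient expression of epitope-tagged NRBP1, with the FLAG tag allowing detection or affinity capture of the protein. The associated publication concerns the TSC22D, WNK and NRBP gene families in cell volume regulation. The restriction sites used for cloning are not recorded.
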