Addgene plasmid #222675: pLJM1-NRBP1-FL-N-FLAG
Purpose: overexpressing full length NRBP1 with N-terminal FLAG
Depositing lab: Jason Moffat. Depositing organization: Hospital for Sick Children. Publication: The TSC22D, WNK, and NRBP gene families exhibit functional buffering and evolved with Metazoa for cell volume regulation. Xiao YX, Lee SY, Aguilera-Uribe M, Samson R, Au A, Khanna Y, Liu Z, Cheng R, Aulakh K, Wei J, Farias AG, Reilly T, Birkadze S, Habsid A, Brown KR, Chan K, Mero P, Huang JQ, Billmann M, Rahman M, Myers C, Andrews BJ, Youn JY, Yip CM, Rotin D, Derry WB, Forman-Kay JD, Moses AM, Pritisanac I, Gingras AC, Moffat J. Cell Rep. 2024 Jul 23;43(7):114417. doi: 10.1016/j.celrep.2024.114417. Epub 2024 Jul 8. PubMed 38980795.
Backbone
  Vector backbone: pLJM1
  Vector type: Mammalian Expression, Lentiviral
  Selectable markers: Puromycin
Growth in bacteria
  Bacterial resistance: Ampicillin, 100 μg/mL
  Growth temperature: 37°C
  Growth strain: NEB Stable
  Copy number: High Copy
Gene/Insert
  Gene/Insert name: NRBP1
  Species: H. sapiens (human)
  Entrez Gene: NRBP1 (a.k.a. BCON3, MADM, MUDPNP, NRBP)
  Tag / fusion protein: FLAG (N terminal on insert)
  Cloning method: Restriction Enzyme; 5′ cloning site Unknown (unknown if destroyed)
Terms and licenses: Academic/Nonprofit Terms; Industry Terms: Not Available to Industry
How to cite: pLJM1-NRBP1-FL-N-FLAG was a gift from Jason Moffat (Addgene plasmid # 222675 ; http://n2t.net/addgene:222675 ; RRID:Addgene_222675)
